Addgene plasmid #227989: pRS416-ADH1p-BioID2-FRB-NLS-HA3
Purpose: Expresses BioID2-FRB-NLS fusion from ADH1 promoter; yeast BioID
Depositing lab: Joseph Reese. Depositing organization: Pennsylvania State University. Publication: Characterization of BioID tagging systems in budding yeast and exploring the interactome of the Ccr4-Not complex. Pfannenstein J, Tyryshkin M, Gulden ME, Doud EH, Mosley AL, Reese JC. G3 (Bethesda). 2024 Sep 13:jkae221. doi: 10.1093/g3journal/jkae221. PubMed 39271111.
Backbone
  Vector backbone: pRS416
  Vector type: Yeast Expression
  Selectable markers: URA3
Growth in bacteria
  Bacterial resistance: Ampicillin, 100 μg/mL
  Growth temperature: 37°C
  Growth strain: DH5alpha
  Copy number: High Copy
Gene/Insert
  Gene/Insert name: BioID2-FRB
  Species: Other
  Promoter: ADH1
  Tag / fusion protein: HA tag (C terminal on insert)
  Cloning method: Ligation Independent Cloning
Terms and licenses: Academic/Nonprofit Terms; Industry Terms: Not Available to Industry
How to cite: pRS416-ADH1p-BioID2-FRB-NLS-HA3 was a gift from Joseph Reese (Addgene plasmid # 227989 ; http://n2t.net/addgene:227989 ; RRID:Addgene_227989)
