[The description below was written by a language model from this plasmid's Addgene catalogue record and pLannotate feature annotations shown in this document.]
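Description:
pRS416-ADH1p-BioID2-FRB-NLS-HA3 is a yeast expression plasmid built on the pRS416 shuttle backbone. In Saccharomyces cerevisiae it is maintained as a centromeric episome through a CEN6/ARS element and selected through the URA3 marker, which complements uracil auxotrophy and can be counterselected with 5-FOA. In E. coli it replicates from a high-copy ColE1/pUC-type origin and is selected with ampicillin via the β-lactamase gene. The backbone also retains pBluescript-derived remnants: an f1 phage origin, lacZα and lac promoter/operator fragments, and T7 and T3 promoters flanking the cloning region.

The payload is a single fusion protein driven by the S. cerevisiae ADH1 promoter. It starts with BioID2, the promiscuous R40G mutant of the Aquifex aeolicus biotin ligase, which biotinylates proteins in its vicinity. This is followed by FRB, the FKBP-rapamycin binding domain, which the annotation identifies as the T2098L variant, and then by a C-terminal triple HA epitope tag for detection. The plasmid name and stated purpose also indicate a nuclear localization signal. It is not annotated separately, but the name places it between FRB and the HA tags. No yeast transcription terminator is annotated downstream of the open reading frame.

The stated use is proximity-dependent biotin labelling (BioID) in budding yeast. The FRB domain would allow rapamycin-type ligands to dimerize the nuclear-targeted ligase with an FKBP-tagged partner, although the record does not describe that arrangement. The associated work characterizes BioID tagging systems in yeast and applies them to the interactome of the Ccr4-Not complex.
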