Features (pLannotate 1.2.2; 23 found; start..end, strand, type, name):
    789..893     -  promoter       AmpR promoter: bla
    930..1433    +  misc_feature   CEN/ARS: S. cerevisiae CEN6 centromere fused to an autonomously replicating sequence
   1501..1536    +  CDS            rop (fragment): Rop protein, which maintains plasmids at low copy number; rop
   1638..1687    +  misc_feature   bom (fragment): basis of mobility region from pBR322
   1695..1910    +  promoter       URA3 promoter: S. cerevisiae URA3
   1911..2714    +  CDS            URA3: orotidine-5'-phosphate decarboxylase, required for uracil biosynthesis; S. cerevisiae URA3; yeast auxotrophic marker, counterselectable with 5-fluoroorotic acid (5-FOA)
   2793..2844    +  misc_feature   bom (fragment): basis of mobility region from pBR322
   2872..3300    -  rep_origin     f1 ori (sequence partly withheld): f1 bacteriophage origin of replication; arrow indicates direction of (+) strand synthesis
   3304..3459    -  CDS            lacZα (fragment): LacZα fragment of β-galactosidase; lacZ fragment
   3467..3485    +  promoter       T7 promoter: promoter for bacteriophage T7 RNA polymerase
   3500..3896    +  promoter       ADH1 promoter: S. cerevisiae ADH1; promoter for alcohol dehydrogenase 1
   3900..3926    -  misc_feature   MCS (fragment): pBluescript multiple cloning site
   3933..4628    +  CDS            BioID2: promiscuous R40G mutant of a biotin protein ligase from Aquifex aeolicus (Kim et al., 2016)
   4647..4925    +  CDS            FRB*: T2098L mutant of FKBP-rapamycin binding domain of human FRAP binds synthetic ligands such as AP21967
   4956..5045    +  CDS            3xHA: three tandem HA epitope tags
   5052..5081    -  misc_feature   MCS (fragment): pBluescript multiple cloning site
   5094..5112    -  promoter       T3 promoter: promoter for bacteriophage T3 RNA polymerase
   5157..5173    -  protein_bind   lac operator: The lac repressor binds to the lac operator to inhibit transcription in E. coli. This inhibition can be relieved by adding lactose or isopropyl-β-D-thiogalactopyranoside (IPTG). lac repressor encoded by lacI
   5181..5211    -  promoter       lac promoter: promoter for the E. coli lac operon
   5226..5247    -  protein_bind   CAP binding site: CAP binding activates transcription in the presence of cAMP. E. coli catabolite activator protein
   5260..5352    -  CDS            lacI (fragment): lac repressor; lacI; The lac repressor binds to the lac operator to inhibit transcription in E. coli. This inhibition can be relieved by adding lactose or isopropyl-β-D-thiogalactopyranoside (IPTG).
   5535..6123    -  rep_origin     ori: high-copy-number ColE1/pMB1/pBR322/pUC origin of replication
   6294..788     -  CDS            AmpR (across the origin): β-lactamase; bla; confers resistance to ampicillin, carbenicillin, and related antibiotics
>Addgene plasmid #227989 | pRS416-ADH1p-BioID2-FRB-NLS-HA3 | addgene full sequence | sequence record 454063 | Addgene NGS Result
CCCGTCGTGTAGATAACTACGATACGGGAGGGCTTACCATCTGGCCCCAGTGCTGCAATGATACCGCGAG
ACCCACGCTCACCGGCTCCAGATTTATCAGCAATAAACCAGCCAGCCGGAAGGGCCGAGCGCAGAAGTGG
TCCTGCAACTTTATCCGCCTCCATCCAGTCTATTAATTGTTGCCGGGAAGCTAGAGTAAGTAGTTCGCCA
GTTAATAGTTTGCGCAACGTTGTTGCCATTGCTACAGGCATCGTGGTGTCACGCTCGTCGTTTGGTATGG
CTTCATTCAGCTCCGGTTCCCAACGATCAAGGCGAGTTACATGATCCCCCATGTTGTGCAAAAAAGCGGT
TAGCTCCTTCGGTCCTCCGATCGTTGTCAGAAGTAAGTTGGCCGCAGTGTTATCACTCATGGTTATGGCA
GCACTGCATAATTCTCTTACTGTCATGCCATCCGTAAGATGCTTTTCTGTGACTGGTGAGTACTCAACCA
AGTCATTCTGAGAATAGTGTATGCGGCGACCGAGTTGCTCTTGCCCGGCGTCAATACGGGATAATACCGC
GCCACATAGCAGAACTTTAAAAGTGCTCATCATTGGAAAACGTTCTTCGGGGCGAAAACTCTCAAGGATC
TTACCGCTGTTGAGATCCAGTTCGATGTAACCCACTCGTGCACCCAACTGATCTTCAGCATCTTTTACTT
TCACCAGCGTTTCTGGGTGAGCAAAAACAGGAAGGCAAAATGCCGCAAAAAAGGGAATAAGGGCGACACG
GAAATGTTGAATACTCATACTCTTCCTTTTTCAATATTATTGAAGCATTTATCAGGGTTATTGTCTCATG
AGCGGATACATATTTGAATGTATTTAGAAAAATAAACAAATAGGGGTTCCGCGCACATTTCCCCGAAAAG
TGCCACCTGGGTCCTTTTCATCACGTGCTATAAAAATAATTATAATTTAAATTTTTTAATATAAATATAT
AAATTAAAAATAGAAAGTAAAAAAAGAAATTAAAGAAAAAATAGTTTTTGTTTTCCGAAGATGTAAAAGA
CTCTAGGGGGATCGCCAACAAATACTACCTTTTATCTTGCTCTTCCTGCTCTCAGGTATTAATGCCGAAT
TGTTTCATCTTGTCTGTGTAGAAGACCACACACGAAAATCCTGTGATTTTACATTTTACTTATCGTTAAT
CGAATGTATATCTATTTAATCTGCTTTTCTTGTCTAATAAATATATATGTAAAGTACGCTTTTTGTTGAA
ATTTTTTAAACCTTTGTTTATTTTTTTTTCTTCATTCCGTAACTCTTCTACCTTCTTTATTTACTTTCTA
AAATCCAAATACAAAACATAAAAATAAATAAACACAGAGTAAATTCCCAAATTATTCCATCATTAAAAGA
TACGAGGCGCGTGTAAGTTACAGGCAAGCGATCCGTCTAAGAAACCATTATTATCATGACATTAACCTAT
AAAAATAGGCGTATCACGAGGCCCTTTCGTCTCGCGCGTTTCGGTGATGACGGTGAAAACCTCTGACACA
TGCAGCTCCCGGAGACGGTCACAGCTTGTCTGTAAGCGGATGCCGGGAGCAGACAAGCCCGTCAGGGCGC
GTCAGCGGGTGTTGGCGGGTGTCGGGGCTGGCTTAACTATGCGGCATCAGAGCAGATTGTACTGAGAGTG
CACCATACCACCTTTTCAATTCATCATTTTTTTTTTATTCTTTTTTTTGATTTCGGTTTCCTTGAAATTT
TTTTGATTCGGTAATCTCCGAACAGAAGGAAGAACGAAGGAAGGAGCACAGACTTAGATTGGTATATATA
CGCATATGTAGTGTTGAAGAAACATGAAATTGCCCAGTATTCTTAACCCAACTGCACAGAACAAAAACCT
GCAGGAAACGAAGATAAATCATGTCGAAAGCTACATATAAGGAACGTGCTGCTACTCATCCTAGTCCTGT
TGCTGCCAAGCTATTTAATATCATGCACGAAAAGCAAACAAACTTGTGTGCTTCATTGGATGTTCGTACC
ACCAAGGAATTACTGGAGTTAGTTGAAGCATTAGGTCCCAAAATTTGTTTACTAAAAACACATGTGGATA
TCTTGACTGATTTTTCCATGGAGGGCACAGTTAAGCCGCTAAAGGCATTATCCGCCAAGTACAATTTTTT
ACTCTTCGAAGACAGAAAATTTGCTGACATTGGTAATACAGTCAAATTGCAGTACTCTGCGGGTGTATAC
AGAATAGCAGAATGGGCAGACATTACGAATGCACACGGTGTGGTGGGCCCAGGTATTGTTAGCGGTTTGA
AGCAGGCGGCAGAAGAAGTAACAAAGGAACCTAGAGGCCTTTTGATGTTAGCAGAATTGTCATGCAAGGG
CTCCCTATCTACTGGAGAATATACTAAGGGTACTGTTGACATTGCGAAGAGCGACAAAGATTTTGTTATC
GGCTTTATTGCTCAAAGAGACATGGGTGGAAGAGATGAAGGTTACGATTGGTTGATTATGACACCCGGTG
TGGGTTTAGATGACAAGGGAGACGCATTGGGTCAACAGTATAGAACCGTGGATGATGTGGTCTCTACAGG
ATCTGACATTATTATTGTTGGAAGAGGACTATTTGCAAAGGGAAGGGATGCTAAGGTAGAGGGTGAACGT
TACAGAAAAGCAGGCTGGGAAGCATATTTGAGAAGATGCGGCCAGCAAAACTAAAAAACTGTATTATAAG
TAAATGCATGTATACTAAACTCACAAATTAGAGCTTCAATTTAATTATATCAGTTATTACCCTATGCGGT
GTGAAATACCGCACAGATGCGTAAGGAGAAAATACCGCATCAGGAAATTGTAAGCGTTAATATTTTGTTA
AAATTCGCGTTAAATTTTTGTTAAATCAGCTCATTTTTTAACCAATAGGCCGAAATCGGCAAAATCCCTT
ATAAATCAAAAGAATAGACCGAGATAGGGT
[37 nt withheld, positions 2971-3007]
AAAGAACGTGGACTCCAACGTCAAAGG
[49 nt withheld, positions 3035-3083]
T
[91 nt withheld, positions 3085-3175]
G
[124 nt withheld, positions 3177-3300]
CCATTCGCCATTCAGGCTGCGCAACTGTTGGGAAGGGCGATCGGTGCGGGCCTCTTCGCTATTACGCCAG
CTGGCGAAAGGGGGATGTGCTGCAAGGCGATTAAGTTGGGTAACGCCAGGGTTTTCCCAGTCACGACGTT
GTAAAACGACGGCCAGTGAGCGCGCGTAATACGACTCACTATAGGGCGAATTGGGTACCCAACTTCTTTT
CTTTTTTTTTCTTTTCTCTCTCCCCCGTTGTTGTCTCACCATATCCGCAATGACAAAAAAATGATGGAAG
ACACTAAAGGAAAAAATTAACGACAAAGACAGCACCAACAGATGTCGTTGTTCCAGAGCTGATGAGGGGT
ATCTCGAAGCACACGAAACTTTTTCCTTCCTTCATTCACGCACACTACTCTCTAATGAGCAACGGTATAC
GGCCTTCCTTCCAGTTACTTGAATTTGAAATAAAAAAAAGTTTGCTGTCTTGCTATCAAGTATAAATAGA
CCTGCAATTATTAATCTTTTGTTTCCTCGTCATTGTTCTCGTTCCCTTTCTTCCTTGTTTCTTTTTCTGC
ACAATATTTCAAGCTATACCAAGCATACAATCAACTCCACTCGAGGTCGACGGTATCGATAAGCTTATGT
CCTTCAAGAACCTGATCTGGCTGAAGGAGGTGGACAGCACCCAGGAGAGACTGAAGGAGTGGAACGTGAG
CTACGGCACCGCCCTGGTGGCCGACAGACAGACCAAGGGCAGAGGCGGCCTGGGCAGAAAGTGGCTGAGC
CAGGAGGGCGGCCTGTACTTCAGCTTCCTGCTGAACCCCAAGGAGTTCGAGAACCTGCTGCAGCTGCCCC
TGGTGCTGGGCCTGAGCGTGAGCGAGGCCCTGGAGGAGATCACCGAGATCCCCTTCAGCCTGAAGTGGCC
CAACGACGTGTACTTCCAGGAGAAGAAGGTGAGCGGCGTGCTGTGCGAGCTGAGCAAGGACAAGCTGATC
GTGGGCATCGGCATCAACGTGAACCAGAGAGAGATCCCCGAGGAGATCAAGGACAGAGCCACCACCCTGT
ACGAGATCACCGGCAAGGACTGGGACAGAAAGGAGGTGCTGCTGAAGGTGCTGAAGAGAATCAGCGAGAA
CCTGAAGAAGTTCAAGGAGAAGAGCTTCAAGGAGTTCAAGGGCAAGATCGAGAGCAAGATGCTGTACCTG
GGCGAGGAGGTGAAGCTGCTGGGCGAGGGCAAGATCACCGGCAAGCTGGTGGGCCTGAGCGAGAAGGGCG
GCGCCCTGATCCTGACCGAGGAGGGCATCAAGGAGATCCTGAGCGGCGAGTTCAGCCTGAGAAGAAGCGG
TTCTGGTGGTGCTAGCATCCTCTGGCATGAGATGTGGCATGAAGGCCTGGAAGAGGCATCTCGTTTGTAC
TTTGGGGAAAGGAACGTGAAAGGCATGTTTGAGGTGCTGGAGCCCTTGCATGCTATGATGGAACGGGGCC
CCCAGACTCTGAAGGAAACATCCTTTAATCAGGCCTATGGTCGAGATTTAATGGAGGCCCAAGAGTGGTG
CAGGAAGTACATGAAATCAGGGAATGTCAAGGACCTCCTCCAAGCCTGGGACCTCTATTATCATGTGTTC
CGACGAATCTCAAAGCTCGAGCCACCAAAAAAGAAAAGAAAAGTTTACCCATACGATGTTCCTGACTATG
CGGGCTATCCGTATGACGTCCCGGACTATGCAGGATCTTATCCATATGACGTTCCAGATTACGCTGCTTG
ATCTAGAGCGGCCGCCACCGCGGTGGAGCTCCAGCTTTTGTTCCCTTTAGTGAGGGTTAATTGCGCGCTT
GGCGTAATCATGGTCATAGCTGTTTCCTGTGTGAAATTGTTATCCGCTCACAATTCCACACAACATACGA
GCCGGAAGCATAAAGTGTAAAGCCTGGGGTGCCTAATGAGTGAGCTAACTCACATTAATTGCGTTGCGCT
CACTGCCCGCTTTCCAGTCGGGAAACCTGTCGTGCCAGCTGCATTAATGAATCGGCCAACGCGCGGGGAG
AGGCGGTTTGCGTATTGGGCGCTCTTCCGCTTCCTCGCTCACTGACTCGCTGCGCTCGGTCGTTCGGCTG
CGGCGAGCGGTATCAGCTCACTCAAAGGCGGTAATACGGTTATCCACAGAATCAGGGGATAACGCAGGAA
AGAACATGTGAGCAAAAGGCCAGCAAAAGGCCAGGAACCGTAAAAAGGCCGCGTTGCTGGCGTTTTTCCA
TAGGCTCCGCCCCCCTGACGAGCATCACAAAAATCGACGCTCAAGTCAGAGGTGGCGAAACCCGACAGGA
CTATAAAGATACCAGGCGTTTCCCCCTGGAAGCTCCCTCGTGCGCTCTCCTGTTCCGACCCTGCCGCTTA
CCGGATACCTGTCCGCCTTTCTCCCTTCGGGAAGCGTGGCGCTTTCTCATAGCTCACGCTGTAGGTATCT
CAGTTCGGTGTAGGTCGTTCGCTCCAAGCTGGGCTGTGTGCACGAACCCCCCGTTCAGCCCGACCGCTGC
GCCTTATCCGGTAACTATCGTCTTGAGTCCAACCCGGTAAGACACGACTTATCGCCACTGGCAGCAGCCA
CTGGTAACAGGATTAGCAGAGCGAGGTATGTAGGCGGTGCTACAGAGTTCTTGAAGTGGTGGCCTAACTA
CGGCTACACTAGAAGAACAGTATTTGGTATCTGCGCTCTGCTGAAGCCAGTTACCTTCGGAAAAAGAGTT
GGTAGCTCTTGATCCGGCAAACAAACCACCGCTGGTAGCGGTGGTTTTTTTGTTTGCAAGCAGCAGATTA
CGCGCAGAAAAAAAGGATCTCAAGAAGATCCTTTGATCTTTTCTACGGGGTCTGACGCTCAGTGGAACGA
AAACTCACGTTAAGGGATTTTGGTCATGAGATTATCAAAAAGGATCTTCACCTAGATCCTTTTAAATTAA
AAATGAAGTTTTAAATCAATCTAAAGTATATATGAGTAAACTTGGTCTGACAGTTACCAATGCTTAATCA
GTGAGGCACCTATCTCAGCGATCTGTCTATTTCGTTCATCCATAGTTGCCTGACTC
