>Addgene plasmid #227989 | pRS416-ADH1p-BioID2-FRB-NLS-HA3 | depositor partial sequence | sequence record 447379 | insert
ATGTCCTTCAAGAACCTGATCTGGCTGAAGGAGGTGGACAGCACCCAGGAGAGACTGAAGGAGTGGAACG
TGAGCTACGGCACCGCCCTGGTGGCCGACAGACAGACCAAGGGCAGAGGCGGCCTGGGCAGAAAGTGGCT
GAGCCAGGAGGGCGGCCTGTACTTCAGCTTCCTGCTGAACCCCAAGGAGTTCGAGAACCTGCTGCAGCTG
CCCCTGGTGCTGGGCCTGAGCGTGAGCGAGGCCCTGGAGGAGATCACCGAGATCCCCTTCAGCCTGAAGT
GGCCCAACGACGTGTACTTCCAGGAGAAGAAGGTGAGCGGCGTGCTGTGCGAGCTGAGCAAGGACAAGCT
GATCGTGGGCATCGGCATCAACGTGAACCAGAGAGAGATCCCCGAGGAGATCAAGGACAGAGCCACCACC
CTGTACGAGATCACCGGCAAGGACTGGGACAGAAAGGAGGTGCTGCTGAAGGTGCTGAAGAGAATCAGCG
AGAACCTGAAGAAGTTCAAGGAGAAGAGCTTCAAGGAGTTCAAGGGCAAGATCGAGAGCAAGATGCTGTA
CCTGGGCGAGGAGGTGAAGCTGCTGGGCGAGGGCAAGATCACCGGCAAGCTGGTGGGCCTGAGCGAGAAG
GGCGGCGCCCTGATCCTGACCGAGGAGGGCATCAAGGAGATCCTGAGCGGCGAGTTCAGCCTGAGAAGAA
GCGGTTCTGGTGGTGCTAGCATCCTCTGGCATGAGATGTGGCATGAAGGCCTGGAAGAGGCATCTCGTTT
GTACTTTGGGGAAAGGAACGTGAAAGGCATGTTTGAGGTGCTGGAGCCCTTGCATGCTATGATGGAACGG
GGCCCCCAGACTCTGAAGGAAACATCCTTTAATCAGGCCTATGGTCGAGATTTAATGGAGGCCCAAGAGT
GGTGCAGGAAGTACATGAAATCAGGGAATGTCAAGGACCTCCTCCAAGCCTGGGACCTCTATTATCATGT
GTTCCGACGAATCTCAAAGCTCGAGCCACCAAAAAAGAAAAGAAAAGTTTACCCATACGATGTTCCTGAC
TATGCGGGCTATCCGTATGACGTCCCGGACTATGCAGGATCTTATCCATATGACGTTCCAGATTACGCTG
CTTGA
